Addgene plasmid #44608: FNE2-A72
Depositing lab: Robert Oshima. Depositing organization: Sanford Burnham Prebys Medical Discovery Institute. Publication: Oncogenic Neu/ErbB-2 increases ets, AP-1, and NF-kappaB-dependent gene expression, and inhibiting ets activation blocks Neu-mediated cellular transformation. Galang CK, Garcia-Ramirez J, Solski PA, Westwick JK, Der CJ, Neznanov NN, Oshima RG, Hauser CA. J Biol Chem. 1996 Apr 5;271(14):7992-8. 10.1074/jbc.271.14.7992 PubMed 8626480.
Backbone
  Vector backbone: FNpCDNA3
  Backbone manufacturer: Addgene #45346
  Vector type: Mammalian Expression
  Selectable markers: Neomycin (select with G418)
Growth in bacteria
  Bacterial resistance: Ampicillin, 100 μg/mL
  Growth temperature: 37°C
  Growth strain: DH5alpha
  Copy number: Unknown
Gene/Insert
  Gene/Insert name: Ets2-A72
  Species: M. musculus (mouse)
  Mutation: THR-72 converted to Alanine
  Entrez Gene: Ets2 (a.k.a. Ets-2)
  Promoter: CMV
  Tag / fusion protein: FLAG (N terminal on backbone); SV40 NLS (N terminal on backbone)
  Cloning method: Restriction Enzyme; 5′ cloning site BamHI (not destroyed); 3′ cloning site EcoRV (destroyed during cloning)
  Sequencing primers: 5′ CMV-F; 3′ BGH-rev
Terms and licenses: Academic/Nonprofit Terms; Industry Terms: Not Available to Industry
Depositor comments: FNE2 (Addgene #44603) with Thr 72 to Ala mutation.
How to cite: FNE2-A72 was a gift from Robert Oshima (Addgene plasmid # 44608 ; http://n2t.net/addgene:44608 ; RRID:Addgene_44608)
