[The description below was written by a language model from this plasmid's Addgene catalogue record.]
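Description:
FNE2-A72 is a mammalian expression plasmid built on FNpCDNA3, a pcDNA3-derived backbone that supplies an N-terminal FLAG epitope and an SV40 nuclear localization signal upstream of the cloning site. It is propagated in E. coli under ampicillin selection, and it carries a neomycin resistance marker so that transfected mammalian cells can be selected with G418 to obtain stable lines. The record lists the copy number as unknown and includes no feature table, so origins of replication and polyadenylation elements are not explicitly documented. The use of a BGH reverse sequencing primer is consistent with the usual pcDNA3 layout.

The insert is mouse Ets2 carrying a point mutation that converts threonine 72 to alanine. It was cloned between BamHI (retained) and EcoRV (destroyed during cloning), placing it in frame with the backbone tags and under control of the CMV promoter for strong constitutive expression. The resulting protein is a FLAG-tagged, NLS-bearing Ets2 in which residue 72 can no longer be phosphorylated, since alanine lacks the hydroxyl group. The FLAG tag allows detection or immunoprecipitation, and the added NLS promotes nuclear targeting. The depositor describes the plasmid as the Thr72-to-Ala version of the parental wild-type construct FNE2, so the two serve naturally as a matched pair. The associated publication concerns activation of Ets-, AP-1- and NF-kappaB-dependent gene expression by oncogenic Neu/ErbB-2 and the effect of blocking Ets activation on transformation. This suggests the construct is used to test how much residue 72 contributes to signal-dependent Ets2 transcriptional activity in transfected cells.
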