>Addgene plasmid #44608 | FNE2-A72 | addgene partial sequence | sequence record 63218 | CMV-F 5'-CGCAAATGGGCGGTAGGCGTG-3'
ACTAGAGAACCCACTGCTTACTGGCTTATCGAAATTAATACGACTCACTATAGGGAGACCCAAGCTTGCC
ACCATGGACTACAAGGACGACGACGATAAGCCAAAGAAAAAGCGAAAGGTCGGATCCACCATGAATGACT
TTGGAATCAAGAACATGGACCAAGTGGCCCCTGTCGCCAACAGTTTTCGTGGGACACTCAAGCGCCAGCC
AGCCTTTGACACCTTCGATGGCTCTCTGTTTGCTGTGCTCCCTTCTCTCAGTGAAGATCAGACACTCCAA
GAAGTGCCCACGGGCCTGGATTCTGTCTCCCATGACTCGGCCAGCTGCGAGCTGCCTTTGCTCGCTCCCT
GCAGCAAGGCAGTGATGAGCCAAGCCTTAAAAGCCACCTTCAGTGGCTTCCAAAAGGAGCAACGACGTCT
TGGCATCCCCAAAAACCCCTGGCTGTGGAGCGAGCAGCAGGTGTGCCAGTGGCTTCTCTGGGCCACCAAC
GAGTTCAGCCTGGTGAATGTGAACCTGCACCAGTTTGGCATGAACGGCCAGATGCTGTGTAACCTCGGCA
AGGAGCGCTTCCTGGAGCTGGCGCCTGACTTTGTGGGTGACATCCTCTGGGAACATCTAGAGCAGATGAT
CAAAGAGAACCAAGAAAAGACAGAAGACCAATATGAGGAAAACTCTCACCTCAACGCGGTTCCTCATTGG
ATCAACAGCAATACATTAGGCTTCAGCATGGAACAGGCTCCATATGGAATGCAGGCACCAAACTACCCCA
AAGACAATCTCCTGGACAGCATGTGCCCGCCATCGGCCACGCCTGCAGCTCTGGGCTCTGAGCTCCAGAT
GTTGCCCAAGTCTCGGCTCAACACCGTCAATGTCAATTACTGTTCCATCAGCCAGGACTTCCCCAGCAGC
AACGTGA
